Addgene plasmid #126112: pBbB9a-GFP
Purpose: Constitutive expression vector for Escherichia coli. BglBrick compatible.
Depositing lab: Nigel Scrutton. Depositing organization: University of Manchester. Publication: SelProm: A Queryable and Predictive Expression Vector Selection Tool for Escherichia coli. Jervis AJ, Carbonell P, Taylor S, Sung R, Dunstan MS, Robinson CJ, Breitling R, Takano E, Scrutton NS. ACS Synth Biol. 2019 Mar 18. doi: 10.1021/acssynbio.8b00399. PubMed 30870592.
Backbone
  Vector backbone: pBb
  Backbone size w/o insert (bp): 2663
  Vector type: Bacterial Expression, Synthetic Biology
Growth in bacteria
  Bacterial resistance: Ampicillin, 100 μg/mL
  Growth temperature: 37°C
  Growth strain: DH5alpha
  Copy number: High Copy
Gene/Insert
  Gene/Insert name: GFPuv
  Species: Synthetic
  Insert size (bp): 717
  Promoter: J23113
  Cloning method: Unknown
  Sequencing primers: 5′ GTTATTGTCTCATGAGCGGATAC
Terms and licenses: Academic/Nonprofit Terms; Industry Terms: Not Available to Industry
Depositor comments: Cloning method was In-Fusion.
How to cite: pBbB9a-GFP was a gift from Nigel Scrutton (Addgene plasmid # 126112 ; http://n2t.net/addgene:126112 ; RRID:Addgene_126112)
