[The description below was written by a language model from this plasmid's Addgene catalogue record and pLannotate feature annotations shown in this document.]
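Description:
pBbB9a-GFP is a small (about 3.4 kb) bacterial expression plasmid from the BglBrick-compatible pBb vector family, built for constitutive gene expression in Escherichia coli and used in synthetic biology work. It replicates from the pBBR1 origin of Bordetella bronchiseptica, with the pBBR1 Rep protein that this oriV requires encoded immediately alongside it. pBBR1 is a broad-host-range replicon, although the record only describes use in E. coli. The catalogue entry lists the plasmid as high copy. Selection is by ampicillin, through a β-lactamase gene driven by its own bla promoter. A lambda t0 terminator lies between the resistance cassette and the origin, insulating the replication region from read-through transcription.

The payload is a 717 bp synthetic GFPuv coding sequence, which the automated annotation matches to an Aequorea victoria-derived GFP variant. According to the catalogue it is expressed from J23113, a member of the Anderson collection of constitutive sigma-70 promoters. The feature table instead flags a short fragment matching J23119, the consensus member of the same family. This probably reflects the close sequence similarity among these promoters rather than a real discrepancy, so the depositor's assignment of J23113 should be taken as the stated identity. Downstream of GFP, a tandem rrnB T1 and T7Te terminator pair stops transcription of the expression cassette.

Because no inducer is needed, fluorescence reports directly on the output of this particular promoter, origin and marker combination. The plasmid was deposited in connection with a tool for choosing and predicting the performance of E. coli expression vectors. The BglBrick format should allow the GFP reporter to be exchanged for other genes of interest using standardised assembly.
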