Features (pLannotate 1.2.2; 9 found; start..end, strand, type, name):
     13..29      +  promoter       J23119(SpeI) promoter (fragment): bacterial promoter (Registry of Standard Biological Parts BBa J23119) modified to end with an SpeI site
     87..800     +  CDS            &alpha;GFP: &alpha;GFP is a basic (constitutively fluorescent) long stokes shift fluorescent protein published in 1996, derived from Aequorea victoria.
    836..907     +  terminator     rrnB T1 terminator: transcription terminator T1 from the E. coli rrnB gene
    923..950     +  terminator     T7Te terminator: phage T7 early transcription terminator
   1017..1679    -  CDS            pBBR1 Rep: replication protein for the broad-host-range plasmid pBBR1 from Bordetella bronchiseptica
   1680..2253    -  rep_origin     pBBR1 oriV (fragment): replication origin of the broad-host-range plasmid pBBR1 from Bordetella bronchiseptica; requires the pBBR1 Rep protein for replication
   2266..2360    -  terminator     lambda t0 terminator: transcription terminator from phage lambda
   2390..3250    -  CDS            AmpR: β-lactamase; bla; confers resistance to ampicillin, carbenicillin, and related antibiotics
   3251..3355    -  promoter       AmpR promoter: bla
>Addgene plasmid #126112 | pBbB9a-GFP | addgene full sequence | sequence record 247007 | Addgene NGS Result
GACGTCCTGATGGCTAGCTCAGTCCTAGGGATTATGCTAGCAGGTTTAATCGAATTCAAAAGATCTTTTA
AGAAGGAGATATACATATGAGTAAAGGAGAAGAACTTTTCACTGGAGTTGTCCCAATTCTTGTTGAATTA
GATGGTGATGTTAATGGGCACAAATTTTCTGTCAGTGGAGAGGGTGAAGGTGATGCAACATACGGAAAAC
TTACCCTTAAATTTATTTGCACTACTGGAAAACTACCTGTTCCGTGGCCAACACTTGTCACTACTTTCTC
TTATGGTGTTCAATGCTTTTCCCGTTATCCGGATCACATGAAACGGCATGACTTTTTCAAGAGTGCCATG
CCCGAAGGTTATGTACAGGAACGCACTATATCTTTCAAAGATGACGGGAACTACAAGACGCGTGCTGAAG
TCAAGTTTGAAGGTGATACCCTTGTTAATCGTATCGAGTTAAAAGGTATTGATTTTAAAGAAGATGGAAA
CATTCTCGGACACAAACTGGAGTACAACTATAACTCACACAATGTATACATCACGGCAGACAAACAAAAG
AATGGAATCAAAGCTAACTTCAAAATTCGCCACAACATTGAAGATGGCTCCGTTCAACTAGCAGACCATT
ATCAACAAAATACTCCAATTGGCGATGGCCCTGTCCTTTTACCAGACAACCATTACCTGTCCACACAATC
TGCCCTTTCGAAAGATCCCAACGAAAAGCGTGACCACATGGTCCTTCTTGAGTTTGTAACTGCTGCTGGG
ATTACACATGGCATGGATGAGCTCTACAAATAAGGATCCAAACTCGAGTAAGGATCTCCAGGCATCAAAT
AAAACGAAAGGCTCAGTCGAAAGACTGGGCCTTTCGTTTTATCTGTTGTTTGTCGGTGAACGCTCTCTAC
TAGAGTCACACTGGCTCACCTTCGGGTGGGCCTTTCTGCGTTTATACCTAGGCTACAGCCGATAGTCTGG
AACAGCGCACTTACGGGTTGCTGCGCAACCCAAGTGCTACCGGCGCGGCAGCGTGACCCGTGTCGGCGGC
TCCAACGGCTCGCCATCGTCCAGAAAACACGGCTCATCGGGCATCGGCAGGCGCTGCTGCCCGCGCCGTT
CCCATTCCTCCGTTTCGGTCAAGGCTGGCAGGTCTGGTTCCATGCCCGGAATGCCGGGCTGGCTGGGCGG
CTCCTCGCCGGGGCCGGTCGGTAGTTGCTGCTCGCCCGGATACAGGGTCGGGATGCGGCGCAGGTCGCCA
TGCCCCAACAGCGATTCGTCCTGGTCGTCGTGATCAACCACCACGGCGGCACTGAACACCGACAGGCGCA
ACTGGTCGCGGGGCTGGCCCCACGCCACGCGGTCATTGACCACGTAGGCCAACACGGTGCCGGGGCCGTT
GAGCTTCACGACGGAGATCCAGCGCTCGGCCACCAAGTCCTTGACTGCGTATTGGACCGTCCGCAAAGAA
CGTCCGATGAGCTTGGAAAGTGTCTTCTGGCTGACCACCACGGCGTTCTGGTGGCCCATCTGCGCCACGA
GGTGATGCAGCAGCATTGCCGCCGTGGGTTTCCTCGCAATAAGCCCGGCCCACGCCTCATGCGCTTTGCG
TTCCGTTTGCACCCAGTGACCGGGCTTGTTCTTGGCTTGAATGCCGATTTCTCTGGACTGCGTGGCCATG
CTTATCTCCATGCGGTAGGGGTGCCGCACGGTTGCGGCACCATGCGCAATCAGCTGCAACTTTTCGGCAG
CGCGACAACAATTATGCGTTGCGTAAAAGTGGCAGTCAATTACAGATTTTCTTTAACCTACGCAATGAGC
TATTGCGGGGGGTGCCGCAATGAGCTGTTGCGTACCCCCCTTTTTTAAGTTGTTGATTTTTAAGTCTTTC
GCATTTCGCCCTATATCTAGTTCTTTGGTGCCCAAAGAAGGGCACCCCTGCGGGGTTCCCCCACGCCTTC
GGCGCGGCTCCCCCTCCGGCAAAAAGTGGCCCCTCCGGGGCTTGTTGATCGACTGCGCGGCCTTCGGCCT
TGCCCAAGGTGGCGCTGCCCCCTTGGAACCCCCGCACTCGCCGCCGTGAGGCTCGGGGGGCAGGCGGGCG
GGCTTCGCCCTTCGACTGCCCCCACTCGCATAGGCTTGGGTCGTTCCAGGCGCGTCAAGGCCAAGCCGCT
GCGCGGTCGCTGCGCGAGCCTTGACCCGCCTTCCACTTGGTGTCCAACCGGCAAGCGAAGCGCGCAGGCC
GCAGGCCGGAGGCACTAGTGCTTGGATTCTCACCAATAAAAAACGCCCGGCGGCAACCGAGCGTTCTGAA
CAAATCCAGATGGAGTTCTGAGGTCATTACTGGATCTATCAACAGGAGTCCAAGCGAGCTCGTAAACTTG
GTCTGACAGTTACCAATGCTTAATCAGTGAGGCACCTATCTCAGCGATCTGTCTATTTCGTTCATCCATA
GTTGCCTGACTCCCCGTCGTGTAGATAACTACGATACGGGAGGGCTTACCATCTGGCCCCAGTGCTGCAA
TGATACCGCGAGACCCACGCTCACCGGCTCCAGATTTATCAGCAATAAACCAGCCAGCCGGAAGGGCCGA
GCGCAGAAGTGGTCCTGCAACTTTATCCGCCTCCATCCAGTCTATTAATTGTTGCCGGGAAGCTAGAGTA
AGTAGTTCGCCAGTTAATAGTTTGCGCAACGTTGTTGCCATTGCTACAGGCATCGTGGTGTCACGCTCGT
CGTTTGGTATGGCTTCATTCAGCTCCGGTTCCCAACGATCAAGGCGAGTTACATGATCCCCCATGTTGTG
CAAAAAAGCGGTTAGCTCCTTCGGTCCTCCGATCGTTGTCAGAAGTAAGTTGGCCGCAGTGTTATCACTC
ATGGTTATGGCAGCACTGCATAATTCTCTTACTGTCATGCCATCCGTAAGATGCTTTTCTGTGACTGGTG
AGTACTCAACCAAGTCATTCTGAGAATAGTGTATGCGGCGACCGAGTTGCTCTTGCCCGGCGTCAATACG
GGATAATACCGCGCCACATAGCAGAACTTTAAAAGTGCTCATCATTGGAAAACGTTCTTCGGGGCGAAAA
CTCTCAAGGATCTTACCGCTGTTGAGATCCAGTTCGATGTAACCCACTCGTGCACCCAACTGATCTTCAG
CATCTTTTACTTTCACCAGCGTTTCTGGGTGAGCAAAAACAGGAAGGCAAAATGCCGCAAAAAAGGGAAT
AAGGGCGACACGGAAATGTTGAATACTCATACTCTTCCTTTTTCAATATTATTGAAGCATTTATCAGGGT
TATTGTCTCATGAGCGGATACATATTTGAATGTATTTAGAAAAATAAACAAATAGGGGTTCCGCGCACAT
TTCCCCGAAAAGTGCCACCT
